Addgene plasmid #119915: pRK5_tAKARγ
Purpose: Mammalian expression of the tAKARγ sensor for detecting PKA activity using two-photon fluorescence lifetime imaging microscopy (2pFLIM)
Depositing lab: Haining Zhong. Depositing organization: Oregon Health & Science University. Publication: A Highly Sensitive A-Kinase Activity Reporter for Imaging Neuromodulatory Events in Awake Mice. Ma L, Jongbloets BC, Xiong WH, Melander JB, Qin M, Lameyer TJ, Harrison MF, Zemelman BV, Mao T, Zhong H. Neuron. 2018 Aug 22;99(4):665-679.e5. doi: 10.1016/j.neuron.2018.07.020. Epub 2018 Aug 9. PubMed 30100256.
Backbone
  Vector backbone: pRK5
  Backbone size w/o insert (bp): 4750
  Vector type: Mammalian Expression
Growth in bacteria
  Bacterial resistance: Ampicillin, 100 μg/mL
  Growth temperature: 37°C
  Growth strain: DH5alpha
  Copy number: High Copy
Gene/Insert
  Gene/Insert name: tAKARγ
Terms and licenses: Academic/Nonprofit Terms; Industry Terms: Not Available to Industry
How to cite: pRK5_tAKARγ was a gift from Haining Zhong (Addgene plasmid # 119915 ; http://n2t.net/addgene:119915 ; RRID:Addgene_119915)
