[The description below was written by a language model from this plasmid's Addgene catalogue record, the feature table of its GenBank file and pLannotate feature annotations shown in this document.]
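Description:
pRK5_tAKARγ is a mammalian expression plasmid built on the pRK5 backbone that encodes tAKARγ, a genetically encoded reporter of protein kinase A (PKA) activity designed for readout by two-photon fluorescence lifetime imaging microscopy (2pFLIM). It is maintained in E. coli as a high-copy plasmid through a ColE1/pUC-type origin and selected with ampicillin via the β-lactamase gene. An M13 phage origin, an SV40 enhancer/early promoter region and assorted lac, rop and bom remnants are also detected in the backbone. These appear to be vector carry-over rather than functional parts of the payload.

The sensor open reading frame is driven by the human CMV immediate-early enhancer and promoter, followed by a fragment of CMV intron A and an SP6 promoter, and is terminated by an SV40 polyadenylation signal. The depositor's annotation labels the coding region as AKAR5.1 in an "EGFPdelta/cp-sREACh" version fused to a KRas C-terminal segment. The automated annotation is consistent with this layout. It finds an N-terminal EGFP-type donor (mEGFPdelta), then a fragment matching yeast RAD53, then a circularly permuted Venus-family protein corresponding to the cp-sREACh acceptor, and finally a short K-Ras tail. In AKAR-type sensors, the RAD53-derived region typically serves as a phosphopeptide-binding FHA domain. It binds a PKA substrate motif once that motif is phosphorylated, which changes FRET between donor and acceptor and therefore the donor lifetime, although the record does not annotate the substrate sequence itself. The K-Ras C-terminus commonly acts as a membrane-targeting motif.

The two sequence records differ slightly in length (6,781 versus 6,726 nt), though the sensor coordinates agree closely.
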