LOCUS       Exported 6781 bp ds-DNA circular SYN 31-AUG-2016
DEFINITION  synthetic circular DNA
ACCESSION   .
VERSION     .
KEYWORDS    .
SOURCE      synthetic DNA construct
  ORGANISM  synthetic DNA construct
REFERENCE   1 (bases 1 to 6781)
  AUTHORS   .
  TITLE     Direct Submission
  JOURNAL   Exported Nov 6, 2018 from SnapGene 4.2.0 http://www.snapgene.com
FEATURES             Location/Qualifiers
     source          1..6781
                     /organism="synthetic DNA construct"
                     /mol_type="other DNA"
     CDS             949..2943
                     /label=AKAR5.1-KRas-C
     CDS             949..2889
                     /label=AKAR5.1 (EGFPdelta/cp-sREACh version)
     misc_recomb     949..1632
                     /label=mEGFPdelta
     misc_feature    2899..2943
                     /label=KRas-C
ORIGIN
        1 ttcgagctcg cccgacattg attattgact agttattaat agtaatcaat tacggggtca
       61 ttagttcata gcccatatat ggagttccgc gttacataac ttacggtaaa tggcccgcct
      121 ggctgaccgc ccaacgaccc ccgcccattg acgtcaataa tgacgtatgt tcccatagta
      181 acgccaatag ggactttcca ttgacgtcaa tgggtggagt atttacggta aactgcccac
      241 ttggcagtac atcaagtgta tcatatgcca agtacgcccc ctattgacgt caatgacggt
      301 aaatggcccg cctggcatta tgcccagtac atgaccttat gggactttcc tacttggcag
      361 tacatctacg tattagtcat cgctattacc atggtgatgc ggttttggca gtacatcaat
      421 gggcgtggat agcggtttga ctcacgggga tttccaagtc tccaccccat tgacgtcaat
      481 gggagtttgt tttggcacca aaatcaacgg gactttccaa aatgtcgtaa caactccgcc
      541 ccattgacgc aaatgggcgg taggcgtgta cggtgggagg tctatataag cagagctcgt
      601 ttagtgaacc gtcagatcgc ctggagacgc catccacgct gttttgacct ccatagaaga
      661 caccgggacc gatccagcct ccgcggccgg gaacggtgca ttggaacgcg gattccccgt
      721 gccaagagtg acgtaagtac cgcctataga gtctataggc ccaccccctt ggcttcgtta
      781 gaacgcggct acaattaata cataacctta tgtatcatac acatacgatt taggtgacac
      841 tatagaataa catccacttt gcctttctct ccacaggtgt ccactcccag gtccaactgc
      901 acctcggttc tatcgattga attcccgggc tcgagaccgg tcgccaccat ggtgagcaag
      961 ggcgaggagc tgttcaccgg ggtggtgccc atcctggtcg agctggacgg cgacgtaaac
     1021 ggccacaagt tcagcgtgtc cggcgagggc gagggcgatg ccacctacgg caagctgacc
     1081 ctgaagttca tctgcaccac cggcaagctg cccgtgccct ggcccaccct cgtgaccacc
     1141 ctgacctacg gcgtgcagtg cttcagccgc taccccgacc acatgaagca gcacgacttc
     1201 ttcaagtccg ccatgcccga aggctacgtc caggagcgca ccatcttctt caaggacgac
     1261 ggcaactaca agacccgcgc cgaggtgaag ttcgagggcg acaccctggt gaaccgcatc
     1321 gagctgaagg gcatcgactt caaggaggac ggcaacatcc tggggcacaa gctggagtac
     1381 aactacaaca gccacaacgt ctatatcatg gccgacaagc agaagaacgg catcaaggtg
     1441 aacttcaaga tccgccacaa catcgaggac ggcagcgtgc agctcgccga ccactaccag
     1501 cagaacaccc ccatcggcga cggccccgtg ctgctgcccg acaaccacta cctgagcacc
     1561 cagtccaagc tgagcaaaga ccccaacgag aagcgcgatc acatggtcct gctggagttc
     1621 gtgaccgccg cccgcatgca taagttttct caagaacaga tcggcgaaaa cattgtgtgc
     1681 agggtcattt gtaccacggg tcaaattccc atccgagatt tgtcagctga tatttcacaa
     1741 gtgcttaagg aaaaacgatc cataaagaaa gtttggacat ttggtagaaa cccagcctgt
     1801 gactatcatt taggaaacat ttcaagactg tcaaataagc atttccaaat actactagga
     1861 gaagacggta accttttatt gaatgacatt tccactaatg ggacctggtt aaatgggcaa
     1921 aaagtcgaga agaacagcaa tcagttactg tctcaaggtg atgaaataac cgttggtgta
     1981 ggcgtggaat cagatatttt atctctggtc attttcataa acgacaaatt taagcagtgc
     2041 ctcgagcaga acaaagttga tcgctctgca ggtaagccag gcagcggcga gggcagcacc
     2101 aagggcctgc gtcgcgccac cctggtggac ggcggcaccg gcggcagcga gctcatgggc
     2161 agcgtgcagc tcgccgacca ctaccagcag aacaccccca tcggcgacgg ccccgtgctg
     2221 ctgcccgaca accactacct gagctaccag tccgccctga gcaaagaccc caacgagaag
     2281 cgcgatcaca tggtcctgct ggagagagtg accgccgccg ggatcactct cggcatggac
     2341 gagctataca agggtggaac tggaggttca atggtgagca agggcgagga gctgttcacc
     2401 ggggtggtgc ccatcctggt cgagctggac ggcgacgtaa acggccacaa gttcagcgtg
     2461 tccggcgagg gcgagggcga tgccacctac ggcaagctga ccctgaagct catctgcacc
     2521 accggcaagc tgcccgtgcc ctggcccacc ctcgtgacca ccttcggcta cggcctgatg
     2581 tgcttcgccc gctaccccga ccacatgaag cagcacgact tcttcaagtc cgccatgccc
     2641 gaaggctacg tccaggagcg caccatcttc ttcaaggacg acggcaacta caagacccgc
     2701 gccgaggtga agttcgaggg cgacaccctg gtgaaccgca tcgagctgaa gggcatcgac
     2761 ttcaaggagg acggcaacat cctggggcac aagctggagt acaactggaa cagcgtcaac
     2821 gtctatatca tggccgacaa gcagaagaac ggcatcaagg tgaacttcaa gatccgccac
     2881 aacatcgagg gtgaattcgg taaaaagaag aaaaagaagt caaagacaaa gtgtgtaatt
     2941 atgtaatcta ggggatccac cggaagccac ctgcatgcgg ccgcaattcc ccggggatcc
     3001 tctagagtcg acctgcagaa gcttggccgc catggcccaa cttgtttatt gcagcttata
     3061 atggttacaa ataaagcaat agcatcacaa atttcacaaa taaagcattt ttttcactgc
     3121 attctagttg tggtttgtcc aaactcatca atgtatctta tcatgtctgg atcgatcggg
     3181 aattaattcg gcgcagcacc atggcctgaa ataacctctg aaagaggaac ttggttaggt
     3241 accttctgag gcggaaagaa ccagctgtgg aatgtgtgtc agttagggtg tggaaagtcc
     3301 ccaggctccc cagcaggcag aagtatgcaa agcatgcatc tcaattagtc agcaaccagg
     3361 tgtggaaagt ccccaggctc cccagcaggc agaagtatgc aaagcatgca tctcaattag
     3421 tcagcaacca tagtcccgcc cctaactccg cccatcccgc ccctaactcc gcccagttcc
     3481 gcccattctc cgccccatgg ctgactaatt ttttttattt atgcagaggc cgaggccgcc
     3541 tcggcctctg agctattcca gaagtagtga ggaggctttt ttggaggcct aggcttttgc
     3601 aaaaagctgt taacagcttg gcactggccg tcgttttaca acgtcgtgac tgggaaaacc
     3661 ctggcgttac ccaacttaat cgccttgcag cacatccccc cttcgccagc tggcgtaata
     3721 gcgaagaggc ccgcaccgat cgcccttccc aacagttgcg tagcctgaat ggcgaatggc
     3781 gcctgatgcg gtattttctc cttacgcatc tgtgcggtat ttcacaccgc atannnnnnn
     3841 nnnnnnnnnn nnnnnnnnnn nnnnnnnnnn nnnnnnnnnn nnnnnnnnnn nnnnnnnnnn
     3901 nnnnnnnnnn nnnnnnnnnn nnnnnnnnnn nnnnnnnnnn nnnnnnnnnn nnnnnnnnnn
     3961 nnnnnnnnnn nnnnncnnnn nnnnnnnnnn nnnnnnnnnn nnnnnnnnnn nnnnnnnnnn
     4021 nnnnnnnnnn nnnnnnnnnn nnnnnnnnnn nnnnnnnnnn nnnnnnnnnn nnnnnnnnnn
     4081 nnnnnnnnnn nnnnnnnnnn nnnnnnnnnn nnnnnnncct ttgacgttgg agtccacgtt
     4141 ctttnnnnnn nnnnnnnnnn nnnnnnnnnn nnnnnnnnnn naccctatct cgggctattc
     4201 ttttgattta taagggattt tgccgatttc ggcctattgg ttaaaaaatg agctgattta
     4261 acaaaaattt aacgcgaatt ttaacaaaat attaacgttt acaattttat ggtgcactct
     4321 cagtacaatc tgctctgatg ccgcatagtt aagccaactc cgctatcgct acgtgactgg
     4381 gtcatggctg cgccccgaca cccgccaaca cccgctgacg cgccctgacg ggcttgtctg
     4441 ctcccggcat ccgcttacag acaagctgtg accgtctccg ggagctgcat gtgtcagagg
     4501 ttttcaccgt catcaccgaa acgcgcgagg cagtattctt gaagacgaaa gggcctcgtg
     4561 atacgcctat ttttataggt taatgtcatg ataataatgg tttcttagac gtcaggtggc
     4621 acttttcggg gaaatgtgcg cggaacccct atttgtttat ttttctaaat acattcaaat
     4681 atgtatccgc tcatgagaca ataaccctga taaatgcttc aataatattg aaaaaggaag
     4741 agtatgagta ttcaacattt ccgtgtcgcc cttattccct tttttgcggc attttgcctt
     4801 cctgtttttg ctcacccaga aacgctggtg aaagtaaaag atgctgaaga tcagttgggt
     4861 gcacgagtgg gttacatcga actggatctc aacagcggta agatccttga gagttttcgc
     4921 cccgaagaac gttttccaat gatgagcact tttaaagttc tgctatgtgg cgcggtatta
     4981 tcccgtgatg acgccgggca agagcaactc ggtcgccgca tacactattc tcagaatgac
     5041 ttggttgagt actcaccagt cacagaaaag catcttacgg atggcatgac agtaagagaa
     5101 ttatgcagtg ctgccataac catgagtgat aacactgcgg ccaacttact tctgacaacg
     5161 atcggaggac cgaaggagct aaccgctttt ttgcacaaca tgggggatca tgtaactcgc
     5221 cttgatcgtt gggaaccgga gctgaatgaa gccataccaa acgacgagcg tgacaccacg
     5281 atgccagcag caatggcaac aacgttgcgc aaactattaa ctggcgaact acttactcta
     5341 gcttcccggc aacaattaat agactggatg gaggcggata aagttgcagg accacttctg
     5401 cgctcggccc ttccggctgg ctggtttatt gctgataaat ctggagccgg tgagcgtggg
     5461 tctcgcggta tcattgcagc actggggcca gatggtaagc cctcccgtat cgtagttatc
     5521 tacacgacgg ggagtcaggc aactatggat gaacgaaata gacagatcgc tgagataggt
     5581 gcctcactga ttaagcattg gtaactgtca gaccaagttt actcatatat actttagatt
     5641 gatttaaaac ttcattttta atttaaaagg atctaggtga agatcctttt tgataatctc
     5701 atgaccaaaa tcccttaacg tgagttttcg ttccactgag cgtcagaccc cgtagaaaag
     5761 atcaaaggat cttcttgaga tccttttttt ctgcgcgtaa tctgctgctt gcaaacaaaa
     5821 aaaccaccgc taccagcggt ggtttgtttg ccggatcaag agctaccaac tctttttccg
     5881 aaggtaactg gcttcagcag agcgcagata ccaaatactg tccttctagt gtagccgtag
     5941 ttaggccacc acttcaagaa ctctgtagca ccgcctacat acctcgctct gctaatcctg
     6001 ttaccagtgg ctgctgccag tggcgataag tcgtgtctta ccgggttgga ctcaagacga
     6061 tagttaccgg ataaggcgca gcggtcgggc tgaacggggg gttcgtgcac acagcccagc
     6121 ttggagcgaa cgacctacac cgaactgaga tacctacagc gtgagcattg agaaagcgcc
     6181 acgcttcccg aagggagaaa ggcggacagg tatccggtaa gcggcagggt cggaacagga
     6241 gagcgcacga gggagcttcc agggggaaac gcctggtatc tttatagtcc tgtcgggttt
     6301 cgccacctct gacttgagcg tcgatttttg tgatgctcgt caggggggcg gagcctatgg
     6361 aaaaacgcca gcaacgcggc ctttttacgg ttcctggcct tttgctggcc ttttgctcac
     6421 atgttctttc ctgcgttatc ccctgattct gtggataacc gtattaccgc ctttgagtga
     6481 gctgataccg ctcgccgcag ccgaacgacc gagcgcagcg agtcagtgag cgaggaagcg
     6541 gaagagcgcc caatacgcaa accgcctctc cccgcgcgtt ggccgattca ttaatccagc
     6601 tggcacgaca ggtttcccga ctggaaagcg ggcagtgagc gcaacgcaat taatgtgagt
     6661 tacctcactc attaggcacc ccaggcttta cactttatgc ttccggctcg tatgttgtgt
     6721 ggaattgtga gcggataaca atttcacaca ggaaacagct atgaccatga ttacgaatta
     6781 a
//
