Features (pLannotate 1.2.2; 24 found; start..end, strand, type, name):
     14..393     +  enhancer       CMV enhancer: human cytomegalovirus immediate early enhancer
    394..597     +  promoter       CMV promoter: human cytomegalovirus (CMV) immediate early promoter
    733..776     +  intron         CMV intron (fragment): modified intron A from human cytomegalovirus
    828..846     +  promoter       SP6 promoter: promoter for bacteriophage SP6 RNA polymerase
    850..887     +  CDS            IgH signal sequence (fragment): signal sequence from the mouse immunoglobulin heavy chain variable region
    955..1632    +  CDS            (3-F)Tyr-EGFP: (3-F)Tyr-EGFP is a basic (constitutively fluorescent) green fluorescent protein published in 2004, derived from Aequorea victoria.
   1642..2064    +  CDS            RAD53 (fragment): RAD53_YEAST - Also known as MEC2, SAD1, SPK1. Experimental evidence at protein level: Swiss-Prot protein existence level 1. Controls S-phase checkpoint as well as G1 and G2 DNA damage checkpoints. Phosphorylates proteins on serine, threonine, and tyrosine. Prevents entry into anaphase and mitotic exit after DNA damage via regulation of the Polo kinase CDC5. Seems to be involved in the phosphorylation of RPH1. From Saccharomyces cerevisiae (strain ATCC 204508 / S288c) (Baker's yeast).
   2162..2889    +  CDS            cp173Venus (fragment): circularly permuted form of the Venus yellow fluorescent protein (Nagai et al., 2004) efficient FRET acceptor for CFP
   2899..2946    +  CDS            K-Ras (fragment): human small GTPase proto-oncoprotein
   2990..3018    +  misc_feature   MCS (fragment): pUC18/19 multiple cloning site
   3039..3173    +  polyA_signal   SV40 poly(A) signal: SV40 polyadenylation signal
   3242..3599    +  promoter       SV40 promoter: SV40 enhancer and early promoter
   3618..3772    +  CDS            lacZα (fragment): LacZα fragment of β-galactosidase; lacZ fragment
   3778..3829    -  misc_feature   bom (fragment): basis of mobility region from pBR322
   3848..4228    +  rep_origin     M13 ori (sequence partly withheld): M13 bacteriophage origin of replication; arrow indicates direction of (+) strand synthesis
   4304..4353    -  misc_feature   bom (fragment): basis of mobility region from pBR322
   4455..4490    -  CDS            rop (fragment): Rop protein, which maintains plasmids at low copy number; rop
   4585..4689    +  promoter       AmpR promoter: bla
   4690..5550    +  CDS            AmpR: β-lactamase; bla; confers resistance to ampicillin, carbenicillin, and related antibiotics
   5721..6309    +  rep_origin     ori: high-copy-number ColE1/pMB1/pBR322/pUC origin of replication
   6492..6584    +  CDS            lacI (fragment): lac repressor; lacI; The lac repressor binds to the lac operator to inhibit transcription in E. coli. This inhibition can be relieved by adding lactose or isopropyl-β-D-thiogalactopyranoside (IPTG).
   6597..6618    +  protein_bind   CAP binding site: CAP binding activates transcription in the presence of cAMP. E. coli catabolite activator protein
   6633..6663    +  promoter       lac promoter: promoter for the E. coli lac operon
   6671..6687    +  protein_bind   lac operator: The lac repressor binds to the lac operator to inhibit transcription in E. coli. This inhibition can be relieved by adding lactose or isopropyl-β-D-thiogalactopyranoside (IPTG). lac repressor encoded by lacI
>Addgene plasmid #119915 | pRK5_tAKARγ | addgene full sequence | sequence record 235143 | Addgene NGS Result
TTCGAGCTCGCCCGACATTGATTATTGACTAGTTATTAATAGTAATCAATTACGGGGTCATTAGTTCATA
GCCCATATATGGAGTTCCGCGTTACATAACTTACGGTAAATGGCCCGCCTGGCTGACCGCCCAACGACCC
CCGCCCATTGACGTCAATAATGACGTATGTTCCCATAGTAACGCCAATAGGGACTTTCCATTGACGTCAA
TGGGTGGAGTATTTACGGTAAACTGCCCACTTGGCAGTACATCAAGTGTATCATATGCCAAGTACGCCCC
CTATTGACGTCAATGACGGTAAATGGCCCGCCTGGCATTATGCCCAGTACATGACCTTATGGGACTTTCC
TACTTGGCAGTACATCTACGTATTAGTCATCGCTATTACCATGGTGATGCGGTTTTGGCAGTACATCAAT
GGGCGTGGATAGCGGTTTGACTCACGGGGATTTCCAAGTCTCCACCCCATTGACGTCAATGGGAGTTTGT
TTTGGCACCAAAATCAACGGGACTTTCCAAAATGTCGTAACAACTCCGCCCCATTGACGCAAATGGGCGG
TAGGCGTGTACGGTGGGAGGTCTATATAAGCAGAGCTCGTTTAGTGAACCGTCAGATCGCCTGGAGACGC
CATCCACGCTGTTTTGACCTCCATAGAAGACACCGGGACCGATCCAGCCTCCGCGGCCGGGAACGGTGCA
TTGGAACGCGGATTCCCCGTGCCAAGAGTGACGTAAGTACCGCCTATAGAGTCTATAGGCCCACCCCCTT
GGCTTCGTTAGAACGCGGCTACAATTAATACATAACCTTATGTATCATACACATACGATTTAGGTGACAC
TATAGAATAACATCCACTTTGCCTTTCTCTCCACAGGTGTCCACTCCCAGGTCCAACTGCACCTCGGTTC
TATCGATTGAATTCCCGGGCTCGAGACCGGTCGCCACCATGGTGAGCAAGGGCGAGGAGCTGTTCACCGG
GGTGGTGCCCATCCTGGTCGAGCTGGACGGCGACGTAAACGGCCACAAGTTCAGCGTGTCCGGCGAGGGC
GAGGGCGATGCCACCTACGGCAAGCTGACCCTGAAGTTCATCTGCACCACCGGCAAGCTGCCCGTGCCCT
GGCCCACCCTCGTGACCACCCTGACCTACGGCGTGCAGTGCTTCAGCCGCTACCCCGACCACATGAAGCA
GCACGACTTCTTCAAGTCCGCCATGCCCGAAGGCTACGTCCAGGAGCGCACCATCTTCTTCAAGGACGAC
GGCAACTACAAGACCCGCGCCGAGGTGAAGTTCGAGGGCGACACCCTGGTGAACCGCATCGAGCTGAAGG
GCATCGACTTCAAGGAGGACGGCAACATCCTGGGGCACAAGCTGGAGTACAACTACAACAGCCACAACGT
CTATATCATGGCCGACAAGCAGAAGAACGGCATCAAGGTGAACTTCAAGATCCGCCACAACATCGAGGAC
GGCAGCGTGCAGCTCGCCGACCACTACCAGCAGAACACCCCCATCGGCGACGGCCCCGTGCTGCTGCCCG
ACAACCACTACCTGAGCACCCAGTCCAAGCTGAGCAAAGACCCCAACGAGAAGCGCGATCACATGGTCCT
GCTGGAGTTCGTGACCGCCGCCCGCATGCATAAGTTTTCTCAAGAACAGATCGGCGAAAACATTGTGTGC
AGGGTCATTTGTACCACGGGTCAAATTCCCATCCGAGATTTGTCAGCTGATATTTCACAAGTGCTTAAGG
AAAAACGATCCATAAAGAAAGTTTGGACATTTGGTAGAAACCCAGCCTGTGACTATCATTTAGGAAACAT
TTCAAGACTGTCAAATAAGCATTTCCAAATACTACTAGGAGAAGACGGTAACCTTTTATTGAATGACATT
TCCACTAATGGGACCTGGTTAAATGGGCAAAAAGTCGAGAAGAACAGCAATCAGTTACTGTCTCAAGGTG
ATGAAATAACCGTTGGTGTAGGCGTGGAATCAGATATTTTATCTCTGGTCATTTTCATAAACGACAAATT
TAAGCAGTGCCTCGAGCAGAACAAAGTTGATCGCTCTGCAGGTAAGCCAGGCAGCGGCGAGGGCAGCACC
AAGGGCCTGCGTCGCGCCACCCTGGTGGACGGCGGCACCGGCGGCAGCGAGCTCATGGGCAGCGTGCAGC
TCGCCGACCACTACCAGCAGAACACCCCCATCGGCGACGGCCCCGTGCTGCTGCCCGACAACCACTACCT
GAGCTACCAGTCCGCCCTGAGCAAAGACCCCAACGAGAAGCGCGATCACATGGTCCTGCTGGAGAGAGTG
ACCGCCGCCGGGATCACTCTCGGCATGGACGAGCTATACAAGGGTGGAACTGGAGGTTCAATGGTGAGCA
AGGGCGAGGAGCTGTTCACCGGGGTGGTGCCCATCCTGGTCGAGCTGGACGGCGACGTAAACGGCCACAA
GTTCAGCGTGTCCGGCGAGGGCGAGGGCGATGCCACCTACGGCAAGCTGACCCTGAAGCTCATCTGCACC
ACCGGCAAGCTGCCCGTGCCCTGGCCCACCCTCGTGACCACCTTCGGCTACGGCCTGATGTGCTTCGCCC
GCTACCCCGACCACATGAAGCAGCACGACTTCTTCAAGTCCGCCATGCCCGAAGGCTACGTCCAGGAGCG
CACCATCTTCTTCAAGGACGACGGCAACTACAAGACCCGCGCCGAGGTGAAGTTCGAGGGCGACACCCTG
GTGAACCGCATCGAGCTGAAGGGCATCGACTTCAAGGAGGACGGCAACATCCTGGGGCACAAGCTGGAGT
ACAACTGGAACAGCGTCAACGTCTATATCATGGCCGACAAGCAGAAGAACGGCATCAAGGTGAACTTCAA
GATCCGCCACAACATCGAGGGTGAATTCGGTAAAAAGAAGAAAAAGAAGTCAAAGACAAAGTGTGTAATT
ATGTAATCTAGGGGATCCACCGGAAGCCACCTGCATGCGGCCGCAATTCCCCGGGGATCCTCTAGAGTCG
ACCTGCAGAAGCTTGGCCGCCATGGCCCAACTTGTTTATTGCAGCTTATAATGGTTACAAATAAAGCAAT
AGCATCACAAATTTCACAAATAAAGCATTTTTTTCACTGCATTCTAGTTGTGGTTTGTCCAAACTCATCA
ATGTATCTTATCATGTCTGGATCGGGAATTAATTCGGCGCAGCACCATGGCCTGAAATAACCTCTGAAAG
AGGAACTTGGTTAGGTACCTTCTGAGGCGGAAAGAACCAGCTGTGGAATGTGTGTCAGTTAGGGTGTGGA
AAGTCCCCAGGCTCCCCAGCAGGCAGAAGTATGCAAAGCATGCATCTCAATTAGTCAGCAACCAGGTGTG
GAAAGTCCCCAGGCTCCCCAGCAGGCAGAAGTATGCAAAGCATGCATCTCAATTAGTCAGCAACCATAGT
CCCGCCCCTAACTCCGCCCATCCCGCCCCTAACTCCGCCCAGTTCCGCCCATTCTCCGCCCCATGGCTGA
CTAATTTTTTTTATTTATGCAGAGGCCGAGGCCGCCTCGGCCTCTGAGCTATTCCAGAAGTAGTGAGGAG
GCTTTTTTGGAGGCCTAGGCTTTTGCAAAAAGCTGTTAACAGCTTGGCACTGGCCGTCGTTTTACAACGT
CGTGACTGGGAAAACCCTGGCGTTACCCAACTTAATCGCCTTGCAGCACATCCCCCTTTCGCCAGCTGGC
GTAATAGCGAAGAGGCCCGCACCGATCGCCCTTCCCAACAGTTGCGCAGCCTGAATGGCGAATGGCGCCT
GATGCGGTATTTTCTCCTTACGCATCTGTGCGGTATTTCACACCGCATA
[142 nt withheld, positions 3830-3971]
C
[141 nt withheld, positions 3973-4113]
CCTTTGACGTTGGAGTCCACGTTCTTT
[37 nt withheld, positions 4141-4177]
ACCCTATCTCGGGCTATTCTTTTGATTTATAAGGGATTTTGCCGATTTCGGCCTATTGGTTAAAAAATGA
GCTGATTTAACAAAAATTTAACGCGAATTTTAACAAAATATTAACGTTTACAATTTTATGGTGCACTCTC
AGTACAATCTGCTCTGATGCCGCATAGTTAAGCCAGCCCCGACACCCGCCAACACCCGCTGACGCGCCCT
GACGGGCTTGTCTGCTCCCGGCATCCGCTTACAGACAAGCTGTGACCGTCTCCGGGAGCTGCATGTGTCA
GAGGTTTTCACCGTCATCACCGAAACGCGCGAGACGAAAGGGCCTCGTGATACGCCTATTTTTATAGGTT
AATGTCATGATAATAATGGTTTCTTAGACGTCAGGTGGCACTTTTCGGGGAAATGTGCGCGGAACCCCTA
TTTGTTTATTTTTCTAAATACATTCAAATATGTATCCGCTCATGAGACAATAACCCTGATAAATGCTTCA
ATAATATTGAAAAAGGAAGAGTATGAGTATTCAACATTTCCGTGTCGCCCTTATTCCCTTTTTTGCGGCA
TTTTGCCTTCCTGTTTTTGCTCACCCAGAAACGCTGGTGAAAGTAAAAGATGCTGAAGATCAGTTGGGTG
CACGAGTGGGTTACATCGAACTGGATCTCAACAGCGGTAAGATCCTTGAGAGTTTTCGCCCCGAAGAACG
TTTTCCAATGATGAGCACTTTTAAAGTTCTGCTATGTGGCGCGGTATTATCCCGTATTGACGCCGGGCAA
GAGCAACTCGGTCGCCGCATACACTATTCTCAGAATGACTTGGTTGAGTACTCACCAGTCACAGAAAAGC
ATCTTACGGATGGCATGACAGTAAGAGAATTATGCAGTGCTGCCATAACCATGAGTGATAACACTGCGGC
CAACTTACTTCTGACAACGATCGGAGGACCGAAGGAGCTAACCGCTTTTTTGCACAACATGGGGGATCAT
GTAACTCGCCTTGATCGTTGGGAACCGGAGCTGAATGAAGCCATACCAAACGACGAGCGTGACACCACGA
TGCCTGTAGCAATGGCAACAACGTTGCGCAAACTATTAACTGGCGAACTACTTACTCTAGCTTCCCGGCA
ACAATTAATAGACTGGATGGAGGCGGATAAAGTTGCAGGACCACTTCTGCGCTCGGCCCTTCCGGCTGGC
TGGTTTATTGCTGATAAATCTGGAGCCGGTGAGCGTGGGTCTCGCGGTATCATTGCAGCACTGGGGCCAG
ATGGTAAGCCCTCCCGTATCGTAGTTATCTACACGACGGGGAGTCAGGCAACTATGGATGAACGAAATAG
ACAGATCGCTGAGATAGGTGCCTCACTGATTAAGCATTGGTAACTGTCAGACCAAGTTTACTCATATATA
CTTTAGATTGATTTAAAACTTCATTTTTAATTTAAAAGGATCTAGGTGAAGATCCTTTTTGATAATCTCA
TGACCAAAATCCCTTAACGTGAGTTTTCGTTCCACTGAGCGTCAGACCCCGTAGAAAAGATCAAAGGATC
TTCTTGAGATCCTTTTTTTCTGCGCGTAATCTGCTGCTTGCAAACAAAAAAACCACCGCTACCAGCGGTG
GTTTGTTTGCCGGATCAAGAGCTACCAACTCTTTTTCCGAAGGTAACTGGCTTCAGCAGAGCGCAGATAC
CAAATACTGTTCTTCTAGTGTAGCCGTAGTTAGGCCACCACTTCAAGAACTCTGTAGCACCGCCTACATA
CCTCGCTCTGCTAATCCTGTTACCAGTGGCTGCTGCCAGTGGCGATAAGTCGTGTCTTACCGGGTTGGAC
TCAAGACGATAGTTACCGGATAAGGCGCAGCGGTCGGGCTGAACGGGGGGTTCGTGCACACAGCCCAGCT
TGGAGCGAACGACCTACACCGAACTGAGATACCTACAGCGTGAGCTATGAGAAAGCGCCACGCTTCCCGA
AGGGAGAAAGGCGGACAGGTATCCGGTAAGCGGCAGGGTCGGAACAGGAGAGCGCACGAGGGAGCTTCCA
GGGGGAAACGCCTGGTATCTTTATAGTCCTGTCGGGTTTCGCCACCTCTGACTTGAGCGTCGATTTTTGT
GATGCTCGTCAGGGGGGCGGAGCCTATGGAAAAACGCCAGCAACGCGGCCTTTTTACGGTTCCTGGCCTT
TTGCTGGCCTTTTGCTCACATGTTCTTTCCTGCGTTATCCCCTGATTCTGTGGATAACCGTATTACCGCC
TTTGAGTGAGCTGATACCGCTCGCCGCAGCCGAACGACCGAGCGCAGCGAGTCAGTGAGCGAGGAAGCGG
AAGAGCGCCCAATACGCAAACCGCCTCTCCCCGCGCGTTGGCCGATTCATTAATGCAGCTGGCACGACAG
GTTTCCCGACTGGAAAGCGGGCAGTGAGCGCAACGCAATTAATGTGAGTTAGCTCACTCATTAGGCACCC
CAGGCTTTACACTTTATGCTTCCGGCTCGTATGTTGTGTGGAATTGTGAGCGGATAACAATTTCACACAG
GAAACAGCTATGACATGATTACGAATTAA
